Addgene plasmid #227952: pMX-Flag-GFP_PLEKHB1
Purpose: Co-localisation experiment
Depositing lab: Alessandro Ori. Depositing organization: Leibniz Institute on Aging - Fritz Lipmann Institute (FLI). Publication: Cell-type resolved protein atlas of brain lysosomes identifies SLC45A1-associated disease as a lysosomal disorder. Ghoochani A, Heiby JC, Rawat ES, Medoh UN, Di Fraia D, Dong W, Gastou M, Rastogi M, Hernandez V, Nyame K, Laqtom NN, Durso W, Valkova C, Isakova A, Kaether C, Wernig M, Gomez-Ospina N, Franke C, Ori A, Abu-Remaileh M. Cell. 2026 Feb 5;189(3):765-782.e31. doi: 10.1016/j.cell.2025.12.012. Epub 2026 Jan 22. PubMed 41576950.
Backbone
  Vector backbone: pMX-Flag-GFP
  Vector type: Mammalian Expression, Lentiviral
Growth in bacteria
  Bacterial resistance: Ampicillin, 100 μg/mL
  Growth temperature: 37°C
  Growth strain: NEB Stable
  Copy number: Unknown
Gene/Insert
  Gene/Insert name: PLEKHB1
  Species: H. sapiens (human)
  Entrez Gene: PLEKHB1 (a.k.a. KPL1, PHR1, PHRET1)
  Tag / fusion protein: 3xFLAG-EGFP (N terminal on backbone)
  Cloning method: Restriction Enzyme; 5′ cloning site unknown (unknown if destroyed)
Terms and licenses: Academic/Nonprofit Terms; Industry Terms: Not Available to Industry
How to cite: pMX-Flag-GFP_PLEKHB1 was a gift from Alessandro Ori (Addgene plasmid # 227952 ; http://n2t.net/addgene:227952 ; RRID:Addgene_227952)
