[The description below was written by a language model from this plasmid's Addgene catalogue record and pLannotate feature annotations shown in this document.]
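Description:
pMX-Flag-GFP_PLEKHB1 is a retroviral mammalian expression plasmid of about 7.2 kb that encodes human PLEKHB1 fused at its N-terminus to a 3xFLAG-EGFP tag supplied by the pMX-Flag-GFP backbone. The catalogue lists the vector type as lentiviral. The annotated viral elements, however, are all from Moloney murine leukemia virus, so the feature table points to a gammaretroviral pMX-type vector rather than an HIV-based one. These elements are the flanking MMLV LTRs, the MMLV Ψ packaging signal (with a short MESV Ψ-like match), a truncated gag lacking its start codon, and a pol region containing the splice acceptor. In bacteria the plasmid is maintained through a high-copy ColE1/pUC-type origin and selected with ampicillin via the bla gene and its promoter.

No separate internal promoter is annotated, so expression of the payload is presumably driven from the 5′ LTR. The transcript carries the FLAG epitope sequence, EGFP and the PLEKHB1 coding sequence in series, followed by an EMCV IRES and the blasticidin S deaminase gene. This bicistronic layout allows transduced cells to be selected with blasticidin while expressing the fusion protein from the same message. Short annotations for a TDsmURFP fragment between FLAG and EGFP and a lacI fragment in the backbone are likely incidental matches to linker or residual sequence. The packaging signal and LTRs allow the cassette to be packaged into viral particles when the viral proteins are provided in trans, giving stable integration in target cells. The stated purpose is co-localisation experiments, where the EGFP signal reports the subcellular distribution of PLEKHB1 and the FLAG tag offers antibody-based detection.
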