Features (pLannotate 1.2.2; 17 found; start..end, strand, type, name):
    259..363     -  promoter       AmpR promoter: bla
    393..986     +  LTR            LTR: long terminal repeat from Moloney murine leukemia virus
   1049..1248    +  misc_feature   MMLV Ψ: packaging signal of Moloney murine leukemia virus (MMLV)
   1300..1388    +  misc_feature   MESV Ψ (fragment): packaging signal of murine embryonic stem cell virus
   1465..1881    +  CDS            gag (truncated): truncated Moloney murine leukemia virus (MMLV) gag gene lacking the start codon
   1891..2265    +  misc_feature   pol region: Moloney murine leukemia virus (MMLV) pol region containing the splice acceptor site
   2348..2368    +  CDS            FLAG (fragment): FLAG® epitope tag, followed by an enterokinase cleavage site
   2369..2396    +  CDS            TDsmURFP (fragment): monomeric tandem dimer of a small ultra-red fluorescent protein derived from a cyanobacterial phycobiliprotein (Rodriguez et al., 2016)
   2402..3115    +  CDS            EGFP: EGFP is a basic (constitutively fluorescent) green fluorescent protein published in 1996, derived from Aequorea victoria. It is reported to be a rapidly-maturing weak dimer with moderate acid sensitivity.
   3140..3868    +  CDS            PLEKHB1: PKHB1_HUMAN - Also known as EVT1, KPL1, PHR1 PHRET1. Experimental evidence at protein level: Swiss-Prot protein existence level 1. From Homo sapiens (Human).
   4012..4474    +  misc_feature   IRES: internal ribosome entry site (IRES) of the encephalomyocarditis virus (EMCV)
   4494..4883    +  CDS            BSD: blasticidin S deaminase; Aspergillus terreus BSD; confers resistance to blasticidin
   4932..5053    +  LTR            3' LTR (ΔU3) (fragment): self-inactivating 3' long terminal repeat (LTR) from Moloney murine leukemia virus
   5054..5523    +  LTR            LTR: long terminal repeat from Moloney murine leukemia virus
   5589..5641    -  CDS            lacI (fragment): lac repressor; lacI; The lac repressor binds to the lac operator to inhibit transcription in E. coli. This inhibition can be relieved by adding lactose or isopropyl-β-D-thiogalactopyranoside (IPTG).
   5824..6412    -  rep_origin     ori: high-copy-number ColE1/pMB1/pBR322/pUC origin of replication
   6576..258     -  CDS            AmpR (across the origin): β-lactamase; bla; confers resistance to ampicillin, carbenicillin, and related antibiotics
>Addgene plasmid #227952 | pMX-Flag-GFP_PLEKHB1 | addgene full sequence | sequence record 455409 | Addgene NGS Result
TTGCCCGGCGTCAATACGGGATAATACCGCGCCACATAGCAGAACTTTAAAAGTGCTCATCATTGGAAAA
CGTTCTTCGGGGCGAAAACTCTCAAGGATCTTACCGCTGTTGAGATCCAGTTCGATGTAACCCACTCGTG
CACCCAACTGATCTTCAGCATCTTTTACTTTCACCAGCGTTTCTGGGTGAGCAAAAACAGGAAGGCAAAA
TGCCGCAAAAAAGGGAATAAGGGCGACACGGAAATGTTGAATACTCATACTCTTCCTTTTTCAATATTAT
TGAAGCATTTATCAGGGTTATTGTCTCATGAGCGGATACATATTTGAATGTATTTAGAAAAATAAACAAA
TAGGGGTTCCGCGCACATTTCCCCGAAAAGTGCCACCTGCATAATGAAAGACCCCACCTGTAGGTTTGGC
AAGCTAGCTTAAGTAACGCCATTTTGCAAGGCATGGAAAAATACATAACTGAGAATAGAAAAGTTCAGAT
CAAGGTCAGGAACAGATGGAACAGCTGAATATGGGCCAAACAGGATATCTGTGGTAAGCAGTTCCTGCCC
CGGCTCAGGGCCAAGAACAGATGGAACAGCTGAATATGGGCCAAACAGGATATCTGTGGTAAGCAGTTCC
TGCCCCGGCTCAGGGCCAAGAACAGATGGTCCCCAGATGCGGTCCAGCCCTCAGCAGTTTCTAGAGAACC
ATCAGATGTTTCCAGGGTGCCCCAAGGACCTGAAATGACCCTGTGCCTTATTTGAACTAACCAATCAGTT
CGCTTCTCGCTTCTGTTCGCGCGCTTCTGCTCCCCGAGCTCAATAAAAGAGCCCACAACCCCTCACTCGG
CGCGCCAGTCCTCCGATTGACTGAGTCGCCCGGGTACCCGTGTATCCAATAAACCCTCTTGCAGTTGCAT
CCGACTTGTGGTCTCGCTGTTCCTTGGGAGGGTCTCCTCTGAGTGATTGACTACCCGTCAGCGGGGGTCT
TTCATTTGGGGGCTCGTCCGGGATCGGGAGACCCCTGCCCAGGGACCACCGACCCACCACCGGGAGGTAA
GCTGGCCAGCAACTTATCTGTGTCTGTCCGATTGTCTAGTGTCTATGACTGATTTTATGCGCCTGCGTCG
GTACTAGTTAGCTAACTAGCTCTGTATCTGGCGGACCCGTGGTGGAACTGACGAGTTCGGAACACCCGGC
CGCAACCCTGGGAGACGTCCCAGGGACTTCGGGGGCCGTTTTTGTGGCCCGACCTGAGTCCAAAAATCCC
GATCGTTTTGGACTCTTTGGTGCACCCCCCTAATAGGAGGGATATGTGGTTCTGGTAGGAGACGAGAACC
TAAAACAGTTCCCGCCTCCGTCTGAATTTTTGCTTTCGGTTTGGGACCGAAGCCGCGCCGCGCGTCTTGT
CTGCTGCAGCATCGTTCTGTGTTGTCTCTGTCTGACTGTGTTTCTGTATTTGTCTGAAAATTAGGGCCAG
ACTGTTACCACTCCCTTAAGTTTGACCTTAGGTCACTGGAAAGATGTCGAGCGGATCGCTCACAACCAGT
CGGTAGATGTCAAGAAGAGACGTTGGGTTACCTTCTGCTCTGCAGAATGGCCAACCTTTAACGTCGGATG
GCCGCGAGACGGCACCTTTAACCGAGACCTCATCACCCAGGTTAAGATCAAGGTCTTTTCACCTGGCCCG
CATGGACACCCAGACCAGGTCCCCTACATCGTGACCTGGGAAGCCTTGGCTTTTGACCCCCCTCCCTGGG
TCAAGCCCTTTGTACACCCTAAGCCTCCGCCTCCTCTTCCTCCATCCGCCCCGTCTCTCCCCCTTGAACC
TCCTCGTTCGACCCCGCCTCGATCCTCCCTTTATCCAGCCCTCACTCCTTCTCTAGGCGCCCCCATATGG
CCATATGAGATCTTATATGGGGCACCCCCGCCCCTTGTAAACTTCCCTGACCCTGACATGACAAGAGTTA
CTAACAGCCCCTCTCTCCAAGCTCACTTACAGGCTCTCTACTTAGTCCAGCACGAAGTCTGGAGACCTCT
GGCGGCAGCCTACCAAGAACAACTGGACCGACCGGTGGTACCTCACCCTTACCGAGTCGGCGACACAGTG
TGGGTCCGCCGACACCAGACTAAGAACCTAGAACCTCGCTGGAAAGGACCTTACACAGTCCTGCTGACCA
CCCCCACCGCCCTCAAAGTAGACGGCATCGCAGCTTGGATACACGCCGCCCACGTGAAGGCTGCCGACCC
CGGGGGTGGACCATCCTCTAGACTGCCGGATCTAGCTAGTTAATTAAGGATCCGCCACCATGGACTACAA
GGACCACGACGGTGACTACAAGGACCACGACATCGACTACAAGGACGACGACGACAAGGGGCATGGCACC
GGCAGCACCGGCAGCGAATTCGTGAGCAAGGGCGAGGAGCTGTTCACCGGGGTGGTGCCCATCCTGGTCG
AGCTGGACGGCGACGTAAACGGCCACAAGTTCAGCGTGTCCGGCGAGGGCGAGGGCGATGCCACCTACGG
CAAGCTGACCCTGAAGTTCATCTGCACCACCGGCAAGCTGCCCGTGCCCTGGCCCACCCTCGTGACCACC
CTGACCTACGGCGTGCAGTGCTTCAGCCGCTACCCCGACCACATGAAGCAGCACGACTTCTTCAAGTCCG
CCATGCCCGAAGGCTACGTCCAGGAGCGCACCATCTTCTTCAAGGACGACGGCAACTACAAGACCCGCGC
CGAGGTGAAGTTCGAGGGCGACACCCTGGTGAACCGCATCGAGCTGAAGGGCATCGACTTCAAGGAGGAC
GGCAACATCCTGGGGCACAAGCTGGAGTACAACTACAACAGCCACAACGTCTATATCATGGCCGACAAGC
AGAAGAACGGCATCAAGGTGAACTTCAAGATCCGCCACAACATCGAGGACGGCAGCGTGCAGCTCGCCGA
CCACTACCAGCAGAACACCCCCATCGGCGACGGCCCCGTGCTGCTGCCCGACAACCACTACCTGAGCACC
CAGTCCGCCCTGAGCAAAGACCCCAACGAGAAGCGCGATCACATGGTCCTGCTGGAGTTCGTGACCGCCG
CCGGGATCACTCTCGGCATGGACGAGCTGTACAAGGGAGGGAGCGGCCCGCGGCTCGAGATGAGCCCTGC
AGCCCCGGTCCCGCCTGACTCCGCTCTGGAAAGTCCTTTTGAAGAAATGGCCCTGGTGAGGGGCGGCTGG
CTGTGGAGACAGAGCTCCATCCTCCGCCGCTGGAAGCGGAACTGGTTTGCCCTGTGGCTGGACGGGACCC
TGGGATACTACCACGATGAGACAGCGCAGGACGAGGAGGACCGTGTGCTCATCCACTTCAATGTCCGTGA
CATAAAGATCGGCCCAGAGTGCCATGATGTGCAGCCCCCAGAGGGCCGGAGCCGAGATGGCCTGCTGACT
GTGAACCTACGGGAAGGCGGCCGCCTGCACCTCTGTGCGGAGACCAAGGATGATGCCCTAGCATGGAAGA
CAGCACTGCTGGAGGCAAACTCCACCCCGGCCCCAGCTGGAGCCACCGTCCCTCCCAGGAGCCGCCGGGT
TTGCTCCAAGGTCAGGTGTGTGACCCGCTCGTGGAGCCCCTGTAAGGTTGAGAGGCGGATCTGGGTGCGC
GTCTACAGCCCGTACCAAGACTACTACGAGGTGGTGCCCCCCAATGCACACGAGGCCACGTATGTCCGCA
GCTACTACGGACCGCCCTACGCAGGCCCTGGCGTGACGCACGTGATAGTGCGGGAGGATCCCTGCTACAG
CGCCGGCGCCCCTCTGGCCATGGGCATGCTTGCGGGAGCCGCCACTGGGGCGGCGCTGGGCTCGCTCATG
TGGTCGCCCTGCTGGTTCTGAGCGGCCGCTACGTAAATTCCGCCCCCCCCCCCCTCTCCCTCCCCCCCCC
CTAACGTTACTGGCCGAAGCCGCTTGGAATAAGGCCGGTGTGCGTTTGTCTATATGTTATTTTCCACCAT
ATTGCCGTCTTTTGGCAATGTGAGGGCCCGGAAACCTGGCCCTGTCTTCTTGACGAGCATTCCTAGGGGT
CTTTCCCCTCTCGCCAAAGGAATGCAAGGTCTGTTGAATGTCGTGAAGGAAGCAGTTCCTCTGGAAGCTT
CTTGAAGACAAACAACGTCTGTAGCGACCCTTTGCAGGCAGCGGAACCCCCCACCTGGCGACAGGTGCCT
CTGCGGCCAAAAGCCACGTGTATAAGATACACCTGCAAAGGCGGCACAACCCCAGTGCCACGTTGTGAGT
TGGATAGTTGTGGAAAGAGTCAAATGGCTCTCCTCAAGCGTATTCAACAAGGGGCTGAAGGATGCCCAGA
AGGTACCCCATTGTATGGGATCTGATCTGGGGCCTCGGTGCACATGCTTTACATGTGTTTAGTCGAGGTT
AAAAAAACGTCTAGGCCCCCCGAACCACGGGGACGTGGTTTTCCTTTGAAAAACACGATGATAATATGGC
CACAACCATGGTTCCTTTGTCTCAAGAAGAATCCACCCTCATTGAAAGAGCAACGGCTACAATCAACAGC
ATCCCCATCTCTGAAGACTACAGCGTCGCCAGCGCAGCTCTCTCTAGCGACGGCCGCATCTTCACTGGTG
TCAATGTATATCATTTTACTGGGGGACCTTGTGCAGAACTCGTGGTGCTGGGCACTGCTGCTGCTGCGGC
AGCTGGCAACCTGACTTGTATCGTCGCGATCGGAAATGAGAACAGGGGCATCTTGAGCCCCTGCGGACGG
TGCCGACAGGTGCTTCTCGATCTGCATCCTGGGATCAAAGCCATAGTGAAGGACAGTGATGGACAGCCGA
CGGCAGTTGGGATTCGTGAATTGCTGCCCTCTGGTTATGTGTGGGAGGGCTAAGTCGACGATAAAATAAA
AGATTTTATTTAGTCTCCAGAAAAAGGGGGGAATGAAAGACCCCACCTGTAGGTTTGGCAAGCTAGCTTA
AGTAACGCCATTTTGCAAGGCATGGAAAAATACATAACTGAGAATAGAGAAGTTCAGATCAAGGTCAGGA
ACAGATGGAACAGCTGAATATGGGCCAAACAGGATATCTGTGGTAAGCAGTTCCTGCCCCGGCTCAGGGC
CAAGAACAGATGGAACAGCTGAATATGGGCCAAACAGGATATCTGTGGTAAGCAGTTCCTGCCCCGGCTC
AGGGCCAAGAACAGATGGTCCCCAGATGCGGTCCAGCCCTCAGCAGTTTCTAGAGAACCATCAGATGTTT
CCAGGGTGCCCCAAGGACCTGAAATGACCCTGTGCCTTATTTGAACTAACCAATCAGTTCGCTTCTCGCT
TCTGTTCGCGCGCTTCTGCTCCCCGAGCTCAATAAAAGAGCCCACAACCCCTCACTCGGGGCGCCAGTCC
TCCGATTGACTGAGTCGCCCGGGTACCCGTGTATCCAATAAACCCTCTTGCAGTTGCATCCGACTTGTGG
TCTCGCTGTTCCTTGGGAGGGTCTCCTCTGAGTGATTGACTACCCGTCAGCGGGGGTCTTTCACATGCAG
CATGTATCAAAATTAATTTGGTTTTTTTTCTTAAGTATTTACATTAAATGGCCATAGTTGCATTAATGAA
TCGGCCAACGCGCGGGGAGAGGCGGTTTGCGTATTGGGCGCTCTTCCGCTTCCTCGCTCACTGACTCGCT
GCGCTCGGTCGTTCGGCTGCGGCGAGCGGTATCAGCTCACTCAAAGGCGGTAATACGGTTATCCACAGAA
TCAGGGGATAACGCAGGAAAGAACATGTGAGCAAAAGGCCAGCAAAAGGCCAGGAACCGTAAAAAGGCCG
CGTTGCTGGCGTTTTTCCATAGGCTCCGCCCCCCTGACGAGCATCACAAAAATCGACGCTCAAGTCAGAG
GTGGCGAAACCCGACAGGACTATAAAGATACCAGGCGTTTCCCCCTGGAAGCTCCCTCGTGCGCTCTCCT
GTTCCGACCCTGCCGCTTACCGGATACCTGTCCGCCTTTCTCCCTTCGGGAAGCGTGGCGCTTTCTCATA
GCTCACGCTGTAGGTATCTCAGTTCGGTGTAGGTCGTTCGCTCCAAGCTGGGCTGTGTGCACGAACCCCC
CGTTCAGCCCGACCGCTGCGCCTTATCCGGTAACTATCGTCTTGAGTCCAACCCGGTAAGACACGACTTA
TCGCCACTGGCAGCAGCCACTGGTAACAGGATTAGCAGAGCGAGGTATGTAGGCGGTGCTACAGAGTTCT
TGAAGTGGTGGCCTAACTACGGCTACACTAGAAGAACAGTATTTGGTATCTGCGCTCTGCTGAAGCCAGT
TACCTTCGGAAAAAGAGTTGGTAGCTCTTGATCCGGCAAACAAACCACCGCTGGTAGCGGTGGTTTTTTT
GTTTGCAAGCAGCAGATTACGCGCAGAAAAAAAGGATCTCAAGAAGATCCTTTGATCTTTTCTACGGGGT
CTGACGCTCAGTGGAACGAAAACTCACGTTAAGGGATTTTGGTCATGAGATTATCAAAAAGGATCTTCAC
CTAGATCCTTTTGCGGCCGGCCGCAAATCAATCTAAAGTATATATGAGTAAACTTGGTCTGACAGTTACC
AATGCTTAATCAGTGAGGCACCTATCTCAGCGATCTGTCTATTTCGTTCATCCATAGTTGCCTGACTCCC
CGTCGTGTAGATAACTACGATACGGGAGGGCTTACCATCTGGCCCCAGTGCTGCAATGATACCGCGAGAC
CCACGCTCACCGGCTCCAGATTTATCAGCAATAAACCAGCCAGCCGGAAGGGCCGAGCGCAGAAGTGGTC
CTGCAACTTTATCCGCCTCCATCCAGTCTATTAATTGTTGCCGGGAAGCTAGAGTAAGTAGTTCGCCAGT
TAATAGTTTGCGCAACGTTGTTGCCATTGCTACAGGCATCGTGGTGTCACGCTCGTCGTTTGGTATGGCT
TCATTCAGCTCCGGTTCCCAACGATCAAGGCGAGTTACATGATCCCCCATGTTGTGCAAAAAAGCGGTTA
GCTCCTTCGGTCCTCCGATCGTTGTCAGAAGTAAGTTGGCCGCAGTGTTATCACTCATGGTTATGGCAGC
ACTGCATAATTCTCTTACTGTCATGCCATCCGTAAGATGCTTTTCTGTGACTGGTGAGTACTCAACCAAG
TCATTCTGAGAATAGTGTATGCGGCGACCGAGTTGCTC
